>Addgene plasmid #167478 | CMV-mEGFP(A206K)-paCaMKII(I539E)-ShadowG | addgene full sequence | sequence record 329026 | Addgene NGS Result
TTATCCCCTGATTCTGTGGATAACCGTATTACCGCCATGCATTAGTTATTAATAGTAATCAATTACGGGG
TCATTAGTTCATAGCCCATATATGGAGTTCCGCGTTACATAACTTACGGTAAATGGCCCGCCTGGCTGAC
CGCCCAACGACCCCCGCCCATTGACGTCAATAATGACGTATGTTCCCATAGTAACGCCAATAGGGACTTT
CCATTGACGTCAATGGGTGGAGTATTTACGGTAAACTGCCCACTTGGCAGTACATCAAGTGTATCATATG
CCAAGTACGCCCCCTATTGACGTCAATGACGGTAAATGGCCCGCCTGGCATTATGCCCAGTACATGACCT
TATGGGACTTTCCTACTTGGCAGTACATCTACGTATTAGTCATCGCTATTACCATGGTGATGCGGTTTTG
GCAGTACATCAATGGGCGTGGATAGCGGTTTGACTCACGGGGATTTCCAAGTCTCCACCCCATTGACGTC
AATGGGAGTTTGTTTTGGCACCAAAATCAACGGGACTTTCCAAAATGTCGTAACAACTCCGCCCCATTGA
CGCAAATGGGCGGTAGGCGTGTACGGTGGGAGGTCTATATAAGCAGAGCTGGTTTAGTGAACCGTCAGAT
CCGCTAGCGCTACCGGTCGCCACCATGGTGAGCAAGGGCGAGGAGCTGTTCACCGGGGTGGTGCCCATCC
TGGTCGAGCTGGACGGCGACGTAAACGGCCACAAGTTCAGCGTGTCCGGCGAGGGCGAGGGCGATGCCAC
CTACGGCAAGCTGACCCTGAAGTTCATCTGCACCACCGGCAAGCTGCCCGTGCCCTGGCCCACCCTCGTG
ACCACCCTGACCTACGGCGTGCAGTGCTTCAGCCGCTACCCCGACCACATGAAGCAGCACGACTTCTTCA
AGTCCGCCATGCCCGAAGGCTACGTCCAGGAGCGCACCATCTTCTTCAAGGACGACGGCAACTACAAGAC
CCGCGCCGAGGTGAAGTTCGAGGGCGACACCCTGGTGAACCGCATCGAGCTGAAGGGCATCGACTTCAAG
GAGGACGGCAACATCCTGGGGCACAAGCTGGAGTACAACTACAACAGCCACAACGTCTATATCATGGCCG
ACAAGCAGAAGAACGGCATCAAGGTGAACTTCAAGATCCGCCACAACATCGAGGACGGCAGCGTGCAGCT
CGCCGACCACTACCAGCAGAACACCCCCATCGGCGACGGCCCCGTGCTGCTGCCCGACAACCACTACCTG
AGCACCCAGTCCAAGCTGAGCAAAGACCCCAACGAGAAGCGCGATCACATGGTCCTGCTGGAGTTCGTGA
CCGCCGCCGGGATCACTCTCGGCATGGACGAGCTGTACAAGTCCGGACTCAGATCTCGAGCTATGGCTAC
CATCACCTGCACCCGATTCACGGAAGAGTACCAGCTCTTCGAGGAACTGGGAAAGGGAGCCTTCTCCGTG
GTGCGCAGGTGTGTGAAGGTGCTGGCTGGCCAGGAGTATGCTGCCAAGATTATCAACACCAAGAAGCTCT
CAGCCAGAGATCACCAGAAGTTGGAACGCGAGGCCCGCATCTGCCGCTTGTTGAAGCACCCCAATATCGT
CCGACTCCATGACAGCATCTCCGAGGAGGGGCACCACTACCTTATCTTCGATCTGGTCACTGGTGGGGAG
CTGTTCGAAGACATTGTGGCCCGGGAGTATTACAGTGAGGCTGATGCCAGCCACTGTATCCAGCAGATCC
TGGAGGCTGTGCTACACTGTCACCAGATGGGGGTGGTGCATCGCGACCTGAAGCCTGAGAATCTGTTGCT
GGCTTCGAAGCTCAAGGGTGCTGCGGTGAAGCTGGCAGACTTTGGCCTGGCCATAGAGGTTGAGGGAGAG
CAGCAGGCATGGTTTGGGTTCGCAGGGACACCTGGATACCTCTCCCCAGAAGTGCTGCGGAAGGACCCAT
ACGGGAAGCCTGTGGACCTGTGGGCCTGTGGCGTCATCCTGTATATCTTGCTGGTTGGGTATCCCCCATT
CTGGGATGAGGACCAGCACCGCCTGTACCAGCAGATCAAAGCTGGTGCCTACGATTTCCCATCACCAGAA
TGGGACACCGTCACCCCGGAAGCCAAGGATCTGATCAATAAGATGCTGACCATCAACCCGTCCAAACGCA
TCACGGCCGCTGAGGCTCTCAAGCACCCCTGGATCTCGCACCGCTCCAAGCTTCTGGAACGCATTGAAAA
AAACTTTGTGATTACCGATCCGCGCCTGCCGGATAACCCGATTATTTTTGCGAGCGATAGCTTTCTGCAG
CTGACCGAATATAGCCGCGAAGAAATTCTGGGCCGCAACTGCCGCTTTCTGCAGGGCCCGGAAACCGATC
GCGCGACCGTGCGCAAAATTCGCGATGCGATTGATAACCAGACCGAAGTGACCGTGCAGCTGATTAACTA
TACCAAAAGCGGCAAAAAATTTTGGAACCTGTTTCATCTGCAGCCGATGCGCGATCAGAAAGGCGATGTG
CAGTATTTTATTGGCGTGCAGCTGGATGGCACCGAACATGTGCGCGATGCGGCGGAACGCGAAGGCGTGA
TGCTGATTAAAAAAACCGCGGAAAACGAAGATGAAGCGGCGAAAGAGCTCGAATTCGCCAAGTGCATGCA
CAGACAGGAGACCGTGGACTGCCTGAAGAAGTTCAATGCCAGGAGGAAACTGAAGGGAGCCATCCTCACC
ACTATGCTGGCCACCAGGAACTTCTCCGTGCGCAAACAGGAAATTATCAAAGTGACAGAGCAGCTGATCG
AAGCCATAAGCAATGGAGACTTTGAATCCTACACGAAGATGTGCGACCCTGGAATGACAGCCTTTGAACC
GGAGGCCCTGGGGAACCTGGTCGAGGGCCTGGACCTTCATCGATTCTATTTTGAAAACCTGTGGTCCCGG
AACAGCAAGCCCGTGCACACCACCATCCTGAACCCTCACGTCCACCTGATGGGTGACGAGTCAGCCTGCA
TCACCTACATCCGCACCACTCAGTACCTGGATGCGGGTGGCATCCCCCGCACGGCCCAGTCAGAGGAGAC
CCGTGTCTGGCACCGCAGGGATGGAAAATGGCAGATCGTCCACTTCCACAGATCAGGGGCGCCCTCCGTC
CTGCCCCATGGATCCAACCAGCAGATATTCCTGCGGGACATAGAACAGGTGCCACAGCAGATGGTGAGCA
AGGGCGAGGAGCTGTTCACCGGGGTGGTGCCCATCCTGGTCGAGCTGGACGGCGACGTAAACGGCCACAA
GTTCAGCGTGTCCGGCGAGGGCGAGGGCGATGCCACCTACGGCAAGCTGACCCTGAAGCTCATCTGCACC
ACCGGCAAGCTGCCCGTGCCCTGGCCCACCCTCGTGACCACCTTCGGCTACGGCCTGATGTGCTTCGCGC
GCTATCCAGACCACATGAAGCAGCACGACTTCTTCAAGTCCGCCATGCCCGAAGGCTACGTCCAGGAGCG
CACCATCTTCTTCAAGGACGACGGCAACTACAAGACCCGCGCCGAGGTGAAGTTCGAGGGCGACACCCTG
GTGAACCGCATCGAGCTGAAGGGCATCGACTTCAAGGAGGACGGCAACATCCTGGGGCACAAGCTCGAGT
ACAACTGGAACAGCCACAACGTCTATATCATGGCCGACAAGCAGAAGAACGGCATCAAGGTGAACTTCAA
GATCCGCCACAACATCGAGGACGGCAGCGTGCAGCTCGCCGACCACTACCAGCAGAACACCCCCATCGGC
GACGGCCCCGTGCTGCTGCCCGACAACCACTACCTGAGCACCCAGTCCAAGCTGAGCAAAGACCCCAACG
AGAAGCGCGATCACATGGTCCTGCTGGAGTTCGTGACCGCCGCCGGGATCACTCTCGGCATGGACTAAGC
GGCCGCGACACTAGATCATAATCAGCCATACCACATTTGTAGAGGTTTTACTTGCTTTAAAAAACCTCCC
ACACCTCCCCCTGAACCTGAAACATAAAATGAATGCAATTGTTGTTGTTAACTTGTTTATTGCAGCTTAT
AATGGTTACAAATAAAGCAATAGCATCACAAATTTCACAAATAAAGCATTTTTTTCACTGCATTCTAGTT
GTGGTTTGTCCAAACTCATCAATGTATCTTAACGC
[126 nt withheld, positions 4166-4291]
C
[91 nt withheld, positions 4293-4383]
A
[49 nt withheld, positions 4385-4433]
CCTTTGACGTTGGAGTCCACGTTCTTT
[37 nt withheld, positions 4461-4497]
ACCCTATCTCGGTCTATTCTTTTGATTTATAAGGGATTTTGCCGATTTCGGCCTATTGGTTAAAAAATGA
GCTGATTTAACAAAAATTTAACGCGAATTTTAACAAAATATTAACGCTTACAATTTCCTCTAGATAATAA
TGGTTTCTTAGACGTCAGGTGGCACTTTTCGGGGAAATGTGCGCGGAACCCCTATTTGTTTATTTTTCTA
AATACATTCAAATATGTATCCGCTCATGAGACAATAACCCTGATAAATGCTTCAATAATATTGAAAAAGG
AAGAGTATGAGTATTCAACATTTCCGTGTCGCCCTTATTCCCTTTTTTGCGGCATTTTGCCTTCCTGTTT
TTGCTCACCCAGAAACGCTGGTGAAAGTAAAAGATGCTGAAGATCAGTTGGGTGCACGAGTGGGTTACAT
CGAACTGGATCTCAACAGCGGTAAGATCCTTGAGAGTTTTCGCCCCGAAGAACGTTTTCCAATGATGAGC
ACTTTTAAAGTTCTGCTATGTGGCGCGGTATTATCCCGTATTGACGCCGGGCAAGAGCAACTCGGTCGCC
GCATACACTATTCTCAGAATGACTTGGTTGAGTACTCACCAGTCACAGAAAAGCATCTTACGGATGGCAT
GACAGTAAGAGAATTATGCAGTGCTGCCATAACCATGAGTGATAACACTGCGGCCAACTTACTTCTGACA
ACGATCGGAGGACCGAAGGAGCTAACCGCTTTTTTGCACAACATGGGGGATCATGTAACTCGCCTTGATC
GTTGGGAACCGGAGCTGAATGAAGCCATACCAAACGACGAGCGTGACACCACGATGCCTGTAGCAATGGC
AACAACGTTGCGCAAACTATTAACTGGCGAACTACTTACTCTAGCTTCCCGGCAACAACTGATAGACTGG
ATGGAGGCGGATAAAGTTGCAGGACCACTTCTGCGCTCGGCCCTTCCGGCTGGCTGGTTTATTGCTGATA
AATCTGGAGCCGGTGAGCGTGGGTCTCGCGGTATCATTGCAGCACTGGGGCCAGATGGTAAGCCCTCCCG
TATCGTAGTTATCTACACGACGGGGAGTCAGGCAACTATGGATGAACGAAATAGACAGATCGCTGAGATA
GGTGCCTCACTGATTAAGCATTGGTAACTGTCAGACCAAGTTTACTCATATATACTTTAGATTGATTTAA
AACTTCATTTTTAATTTAAAAGGATCTAGGTGAAGATCCTTTTTGATAATCTCATGACCAAAATCCCTTA
ACGTGAGTTTTCGTTCCACTGAGCGTCAGACCCCGTAGAAAAGATCAAAGGATCTTCTTGAGATCCTTTT
TTTCTGCGCGTAATCTGCTGCTTGCAAACAAAAAAACCACCGCTACCAGCGGTGGTTTGTTTGCCGGATC
AAGAGCTACCAACTCTTTTTCCGAAGGTAACTGGCTTCAGCAGAGCGCAGATACCAAATACTGTTCTTCT
AGTGTAGCCGTAGTTAGGCCACCACTTCAAGAACTCTGTAGCACCGCCTACATACCTCGCTCTGCTAATC
CTGTTACCAGTGGCTGCTGCCAGTGGCGATAAGTCGTGTCTTACCGGGTTGGACTCAAGACGATAGTTAC
CGGATAAGGCGCAGCGGTCGGGCTGAACGGGGGGTTCGTGCACACAGCCCAGCTTGGAGCGAACGACCTA
CACCGAACTGAGATACCTACAGCGTGAGCTATGAGAAAGCGCCACGCTTCCCGAAGGGAGAAAGGCGGAC
AGGTATCCGGTAAGCGGCAGGGTCGGAACAGGAGAGCGCACGAGGGAGCTTCCAGGGGGAAACGCCTGGT
ATCTTTATAGTCCTGTCGGGTTTCGCCACCTCTGACTTGAGCGTCGATTTTTGTGATGCTCGTCAGGGGG
GCGGAGCCTATGGAAAAACGCCAGCAACGCGGCCTTTTTACGGTTCCTGGCCTTTTGCTGGCCTTTTGCT
CACATGGCTCGACAGATCCCCTGCG
Features (pLannotate 1.2.2; 13 found; start..end, strand, type, name):
      1..35      +  rep_origin     RSF ori (fragment): Plasmids containing the RSF 1030 origin of replication can be propagated in E. coli cells that contain additional plasmids with compatible origins.
    103..406     +  enhancer       CMV enhancer: human cytomegalovirus immediate early enhancer
    407..610     +  promoter       CMV promoter: human cytomegalovirus (CMV) immediate early promoter
    655..1371    +  CDS            mEGFP: mEGFP is a basic (constitutively fluorescent) green fluorescent protein published in 2002, derived from Aequorea victoria. It has moderate acid sensitivity.
   1372..1392    +  misc_feature   MCS (fragment): multiple cloning site
   1393..3147    +  CDS            CAMK2G: KCC2G_HUMAN - Also known as CAMK, CAMK-II, CAMKG. Experimental evidence at protein level: Swiss-Prot protein existence level 1. Calcium/calmodulin-dependent protein kinase that functions autonomously after Ca(2+)/calmodulin-binding and autophosphorylation, and is involved in sarcoplasmic reticulum Ca(2+) transport in skeletal muscle and may function in dendritic spine and synapse formation and neuronal plasticity. In slow-twitch muscles, is involved in regulation of sarcoplasmic reticulum (SR) Ca(2+) transport and in fast-twitch muscle participates in the control of Ca(2+) release from the SR
   3211..3915    +  CDS            mCitrine: mCitrine is a basic (constitutively fluorescent) yellow fluorescent protein published in 2001, derived from Aequorea victoria.
   3934..4017    +  CDS            large T antigen (fragment): large T antigen from SV40 (simian virus 40)
   4040..4161    +  polyA_signal   SV40 poly(A) signal: SV40 polyadenylation signal
   4168..4596    +  rep_origin     f1 ori (sequence partly withheld): f1 bacteriophage origin of replication; arrow indicates direction of (+) strand synthesis
   4679..4783    +  promoter       AmpR promoter: bla
   4784..5644    +  CDS            AmpR: β-lactamase; bla; confers resistance to ampicillin, carbenicillin, and related antibiotics
   5815..6403    +  rep_origin     ori: high-copy-number ColE1/pMB1/pBR322/pUC origin of replication
