[The description below was written by a language model from this plasmid's Addgene catalogue record and pLannotate feature annotations shown in this document.]
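Description:
CMV-mEGFP(A206K)-paCaMKII(I539E)-ShadowG is a mammalian expression plasmid built on a customized backbone. It is maintained in E. coli at high copy through a ColE1/pUC-type origin and selected with ampicillin via the β-lactamase gene under its own promoter. An f1 phage origin is also present, and a short fragment annotated as an RSF origin appears to be only a remnant. The catalogue's "insert size" is nearly the same as the full sequenced plasmid length, so it probably describes the whole construct rather than the insert alone.

The human cytomegalovirus immediate-early enhancer and promoter drive a single fusion open reading frame, which is terminated by an SV40 polyadenylation signal. The frame begins with monomeric EGFP carrying the A206K mutation. A short linker derived from a multiple cloning site joins it to photoactivatable CaMKII (paCaMKII) carrying the I539E substitution, and ShadowG sits at the C terminus. The record lists the insert as rat and synthetic. The automated annotation labels the kinase region by its closest match, human CAMK2G, and labels ShadowG as mCitrine. Both labels reflect sequence similarity rather than the actual identities, since ShadowG is a dim, yellow-fluorescent-protein-derived acceptor. The record does not describe the light-sensing module or the effect of I539E.

Placing a bright green donor and a dark acceptor at opposite ends of the kinase creates an intramolecular FRET sensor. This fits the stated purpose of measuring structural change in paCaMKII in mammalian cells, presumably by reading changes in donor fluorescence as the protein changes conformation. The depositor notes that the construct was tested only in HeLa cells and not in neurons.
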