Addgene plasmid #167478: CMV-mEGFP(A206K)-paCaMKII(I539E)-ShadowG
Purpose: Expresses paCaMKII in mammalian cells to measure structural change of paCaMKII.
Depositing lab: Hideji Murakoshi. Depositing organization: National Institute for Physiological Sciences. Publication: Photoactivatable CaMKII induces synaptic plasticity in single synapses. Shibata ACE, Ueda HH, Eto K, Onda M, Sato A, Ohba T, Nabekura J, Murakoshi H. Nat Commun. 2021 Feb 2;12(1):751. doi: 10.1038/s41467-021-21025-6. PubMed 33531495.
Backbone
  Vector backbone: Customized Vector
  Vector type: Mammalian Expression
Growth in bacteria
  Bacterial resistance: Ampicillin, 100 μg/mL
  Growth temperature: 37°C
  Growth strain: DH5alpha
  Copy number: High Copy
Gene/Insert
  Gene/Insert name: mEGFP(A206K)-paCaMKII(I539E)-ShadowG
  Species: R. norvegicus (rat), Synthetic
  Insert size (bp): 6472
  Promoter: CMV
  Tag / fusion protein: mEGFP(A206K) (N terminal on insert); ShadowG (C terminal on insert)
  Cloning method: Restriction Enzyme; 5′ cloning site AgeI (destroyed during cloning); 3′ cloning site NotI (unknown if destroyed)
  Sequencing primers: 5′ Unknown
Terms and licenses: Academic/Nonprofit Terms; Industry Terms: Not Available to Industry
Depositor comments: Only tested in HeLa cells, but not in neurons.
How to cite: CMV-mEGFP(A206K)-paCaMKII(I539E)-ShadowG was a gift from Hideji Murakoshi (Addgene plasmid # 167478 ; http://n2t.net/addgene:167478 ; RRID:Addgene_167478)
